>Addgene plasmid #159740 | Intron-Tagging-EGFP-Donor | addgene full sequence | sequence record 314864 | Addgene NGS Result
ATGTTCTTTCCTGCGTTATCCCCTGGAGATCGAGTGCCGCATCACCGGCTATTGGTCTTACTGACATCCA
CTTTGCCTTTCTCTCCACAGGGTGGCGGTGGCTCGGGCGGTGGTGGGTCCGGTGGCGGCGGATCTGGCGG
TGGTGGATCCGTGAGCAAGGGCGAGGAGCTGTTCACCGGGGTGGTGCCCATCCTGGTCGAGCTGGACGGC
GACGTAAACGGCCACAAGTTCAGCGTGTCCGGCGAGGGCGAGGGCGATGCCACCTACGGCAAGCTGACCC
TGAAGTTCATCTGCACCACCGGCAAGCTGCCCGTGCCCTGGCCCACCCTCGTGACCACCCTGACCTACGG
CGTGCAGTGCTTCAGCCGCTACCCCGACCACATGAAGCAGCACGACTTCTTCAAGTCCGCCATGCCCGAA
GGCTACGTCCAGGAGCGCACCATCTTCTTCAAGGACGACGGCAACTACAAGACCCGCGCCGAGGTGAAGT
TCGAGGGCGACACCCTGGTGAACCGCATCGAGCTGAAGGGCATCGACTTCAAGGAGGACGGCAACATCCT
GGGGCACAAGCTGGAGTACAACTACAACAGCCACAACGTCTATATCATGGCCGACAAGCAGAAGAACGGC
ATCAAGGTGAACTTCAAGATCCGCCACAACATCGAGGACGGCAGCGTGCAGCTCGCCGACCACTACCAGC
AGAACACCCCCATCGGCGACGGCCCCGTGCTGCTGCCCGACAACCACTACCTGAGCACCCAGTCCGCCCT
GAGCAAAGACCCCAACGAGAAGCGCGATCACATGGTCCTGCTGGAGTTCGTGACCGCCGCCGGGATCACT
CTCGGCATGGACGAGCTGTACAAGGGCGGCGGTGGATCCGGTGGCGGCGGATCTGGCGGTGGAGGTTCGG
GTGGCGGTGGGTCGGGCAAGGTAAGTATCAATTAGAAGACGAATTCCCGGTGATGCGGCACTCGATCTCG
AATTCTTACAGACAAGCTGTGACCGTCTCCGGGAGCTGCATGTGTCAGAGGTTTTCACCGTCATCACCGA
AACGCGCGAGACGAAAGGGCCTCGTGATACGCCTATTTTTATAGGTTAATGTCATGATAATAATGGTTTC
TTAGACGTCAGGTGGCACTTTTCGGGGAAATGTGCGCGGAACCCCTATTTGTTTATTTTTCTAAATACAT
TCAAATATGTATCCGCTCATGAGACAATAACCCTGATAAATGCTTCAATAATATTGAAAAAGGAAGAGTA
TGAGTATTCAACATTTCCGTGTCGCCCTTATTCCCTTTTTTGCGGCATTTTGCCTTCCTGTTTTTGCTCA
CCCAGAAACGCTGGTGAAAGTAAAAGATGCTGAAGATCAGTTGGGTGCACGAGTGGGTTACATCGAACTG
GATCTCAACAGCGGTAAGATCCTTGAGAGTTTTCGCCCCGAAGAACGTTTTCCAATGATGAGCACTTTTA
AAGTTCTGCTATGTGGCGCGGTATTATCCCGTATTGACGCCGGGCAAGAGCAACTCGGTCGCCGCATACA
CTATTCTCAGAATGACTTGGTTGAGTACTCACCAGTCACAGAAAAGCATCTTACGGATGGCATGACAGTA
AGAGAATTATGCAGTGCTGCCATAACCATGAGTGATAACACTGCGGCCAACTTACTTCTGACAACGATCG
GAGGACCGAAGGAGCTAACCGCTTTTTTGCACAACATGGGGGATCATGTAACTCGCCTTGATCGTTGGGA
ACCGGAGCTGAATGAAGCCATACCAAACGACGAGCGTGACACCACGATGCCTGTAGCAATGGCAACAACG
TTGCGCAAACTATTAACTGGCGAACTACTTACTCTAGCTTCCCGGCAACAATTAATAGACTGGATGGAGG
CGGATAAAGTTGCAGGACCACTTCTGCGCTCGGCCCTTCCGGCTGGCTGGTTTATTGCTGATAAATCTGG
AGCCGGTGAGCGTGGGTCTCGCGGTATCATTGCAGCACTGGGGCCAGATGGTAAGCCCTCCCGTATCGTA
GTTATCTACACGACGGGGAGTCAGGCAACTATGGATGAACGAAATAGACAGATCGCTGAGATAGGTGCCT
CACTGATTAAGCATTGGTAACTGTCAGACCAAGTTTACTCATATATACTTTAGATTGATTTAAAACTTCA
TTTTTAATTTAAAAGGATCTAGGTGAAGATCCTTTTTGATAATCTCATGACCAAAATCCCTTAACGTGAG
TTTTCGTTCCACTGAGCGTCAGACCCCGTAGAAAAGATCAAAGGATCTTCTTGAGATCCTTTTTTTCTGC
GCGTAATCTGCTGCTTGCAAACAAAAAAACCACCGCTACCAGCGGTGGTTTGTTTGCCGGATCAAGAGCT
ACCAACTCTTTTTCCGAAGGTAACTGGCTTCAGCAGAGCGCAGATACCAAATACTGTTCTTCTAGTGTAG
CCGTAGTTAGGCCACCACTTCAAGAACTCTGTAGCACCGCCTACATACCTCGCTCTGCTAATCCTGTTAC
CAGTGGCTGCTGCCAGTGGCGATAAGTCGTGTCTTACCGGGTTGGACTCAAGACGATAGTTACCGGATAA
GGCGCAGCGGTCGGGCTGAACGGGGGGTTCGTGCACACAGCCCAGCTTGGAGCGAACGACCTACACCGAA
CTGAGATACCTACAGCGTGAGCTATGAGAAAGCGCCACGCTTCCCGAAGGGAGAAAGGCGGACAGGTATC
CGGTAAGCGGCAGGGTCGGAACAGGAGAGCGCACGAGGGAGCTTCCAGGGGGAAACGCCTGGTATCTTTA
TAGTCCTGTCGGGTTTCGCCACCTCTGACTTGAGCGTCGATTTTTGTGATGCTCGTCAGGGGGGCGGAGC
CTATGGAAAAACGCCAGCAACGCGGCCTTTTTACGGTTCCTGGCCTTTTGCTGGCCTTTTGCTCAC
Features (pLannotate 1.2.2; 8 found; start..end, strand, type, name):
     24..49      +  CDS            CopGFP (fragment): green fluorescent protein 2 from Pontellina plumata, also known as ppluGFP2 (Shagin et al., 2004)
     49..90      +  intron         chimeric intron (fragment): chimera between introns from human β-globin and immunoglobulin heavy chain genes
    151..864     +  CDS            EGFP: EGFP is a basic (constitutively fluorescent) green fluorescent protein published in 1996, derived from Aequorea victoria. It is reported to be a rapidly-maturing weak dimer with moderate acid sensitivity.
    957..979     -  CDS            CopGFP (fragment): green fluorescent protein 2 from Pontellina plumata, also known as ppluGFP2 (Shagin et al., 2004)
   1025..1060    -  CDS            rop (fragment): Rop protein, which maintains plasmids at low copy number; rop
   1155..1259    +  promoter       AmpR promoter: bla
   1260..2120    +  CDS            AmpR: β-lactamase; bla; confers resistance to ampicillin, carbenicillin, and related antibiotics
   2291..2879    +  rep_origin     ori: high-copy-number ColE1/pMB1/pBR322/pUC origin of replication
