[The description below was written by a language model from this plasmid's Addgene catalogue record and pLannotate feature annotations shown in this document.]
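Description:
Intron-Tagging-EGFP-Donor is a small (about 2.9 kb) pUC19-based donor plasmid for CRISPR-mediated intron tagging in cultured cells. It is maintained in E. coli as a high-copy plasmid through the ColE1/pUC-type origin and selected with ampicillin via the β-lactamase gene and its native promoter. It carries no mammalian promoter, selection marker or viral elements, because the payload is meant to be expressed only after integration into a host gene.

The roughly 950 bp insert is arranged as sgRNA site, splice acceptor, (GGGGS)x4 linker, EGFP, (GGGGS)x4 linker, splice donor, sgRNA site. The annotated features fit this layout. A fragment of a chimeric β-globin/immunoglobulin intron just upstream of EGFP presumably supplies the splice acceptor. Two short matches to CopGFP, in opposite orientations at the outer edges of the cassette, most likely correspond to the flanking sgRNA target sequences rather than to any functional coding region. Cutting at these sites would release the cassette from the backbone as a linear fragment, which can then be captured at a Cas9-induced break within an intron of a target gene.

Once integrated in the correct orientation, the EGFP sequence behaves as a synthetic exon. It is spliced between the neighbouring endogenous exons, and when the reading frame matches it yields an internally tagged fusion protein expressed under the gene's own regulation, with the flexible linkers buffering EGFP from the host protein. The record states that the plasmid is used together with other intron tagging plasmids, which are not described here. The associated work applied it to pooled protein tagging and imaging to monitor drug action.
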