Addgene plasmid #159740: Intron-Tagging-EGFP-Donor
Purpose: Contains EGFP flanked by a splice acceptor and a splice donor. Together with other intron tagging plasmids, it can be used to place the EGFP tag as a synthetic exon into introns of target genes.
Depositing lab: Stefan Kubicek. Depositing organization: CeMM Research Center for Molecular Medicine. Publication: Pooled protein tagging, cellular imaging, and in situ sequencing for monitoring drug action in real time. Reicher A, Koren A, Kubicek S. Genome Res. 2020 Dec;30(12):1846-1855. doi: 10.1101/gr.261503.120. Epub 2020 Nov 17. PubMed 33203764.
Backbone
  Vector backbone: pUC19
  Backbone size w/o insert (bp): 1982
  Total vector size (bp): 2936
  Vector type: Intron tagging donor
Growth in bacteria
  Bacterial resistance: Ampicillin, 100 μg/mL
  Growth temperature: 37°C
  Growth strain: DH5alpha
  Copy number: High Copy
Gene/Insert
  Gene/Insert name: EGFP (alt name: sgRNA-SA-(GGGGS)x4-EGFP-(GGGGS)x4-SD-sgRNA)
  Insert size (bp): 954
  Cloning method: Gibson Cloning
  Sequencing primers: 5′ acgcggcctttttacggttc
Terms and licenses: Academic/Nonprofit Terms; Industry Terms: Not Available to Industry
How to cite: Intron-Tagging-EGFP-Donor was a gift from Stefan Kubicek (Addgene plasmid # 159740 ; http://n2t.net/addgene:159740 ; RRID:Addgene_159740)
